>Addgene plasmid #212366 | pTwist-SARS-CoV-2 Spike-deltaC18 S13I (ATC) | addgene full sequence | sequence record 431610 | Addgene NGS Result
ATGTTTGTGTTCCTCGTTCTCCTGCCCCTCGTTTCTATCCAATGCGTGAACCTCACAACTAGAACGCAGC
TCCCACCCGCTTACACGAACTCTTTTACTCGTGGAGTATACTATCCCGATAAAGTCTTTAGGTCCAGTGT
CCTTCATTCTACTCAAGACCTTTTCCTGCCATTCTTCTCAAATGTCACCTGGTTCCATGCTATCCACGTT
TCTGGCACCAACGGAACTAAACGATTTGATAATCCCGTCTTGCCATTTAACGATGGCGTATACTTTGCCT
CAACGGAGAAGTCCAACATTATCCGGGGATGGATATTTGGCACCACCCTGGACTCCAAGACACAGTCTCT
CCTCATTGTGAACAACGCCACCAATGTCGTCATCAAAGTCTGTGAATTTCAATTTTGTAACGATCCCTTT
CTCGGGGTTTATTATCATAAGAATAACAAGTCTTGGATGGAGTCAGAGTTCCGCGTTTACAGTTCCGCTA
ACAACTGTACTTTTGAGTACGTTTCCCAACCATTTCTCATGGATCTTGAAGGGAAGCAAGGCAACTTCAA
GAATCTCCGCGAATTTGTGTTTAAGAATATAGACGGCTACTTCAAAATTTATAGCAAGCATACCCCGATA
AATCTGGTTCGGGATCTCCCTCAAGGCTTCTCCGCGTTGGAACCCCTCGTGGACTTGCCGATTGGCATCA
ACATCACCCGGTTCCAAACCCTTCTTGCCCTTCATCGAAGCTACCTCACGCCTGGCGACAGTAGTAGTGG
TTGGACAGCGGGCGCAGCAGCCTACTATGTGGGATATTTGCAACCACGCACCTTTCTTCTCAAATATAAC
GAAAACGGAACAATTACCGATGCCGTAGACTGTGCCCTCGATCCCCTGTCCGAAACTAAATGCACACTCA
AGTCCTTCACAGTTGAGAAAGGCATATACCAAACCAGTAACTTCCGCGTCCAACCCACCGAATCCATTGT
TCGATTCCCTAACATCACCAATTTGTGTCCTTTCGGTGAAGTATTTAATGCCACTCGATTTGCATCAGTT
TATGCCTGGAATCGCAAGCGAATATCAAATTGTGTTGCAGATTATAGTGTCCTGTATAATAGCGCATCAT
TCAGCACTTTTAAGTGTTATGGGGTCAGCCCTACGAAATTGAATGACTTGTGTTTTACCAACGTTTACGC
AGATTCTTTCGTCATACGCGGCGACGAAGTCCGACAGATTGCACCGGGGCAAACCGGAAAGATAGCAGAC
TATAATTATAAGTTGCCGGATGACTTCACCGGCTGCGTTATAGCATGGAACTCCAATAATCTCGATTCAA
AAGTCGGCGGCAACTATAATTATCTTTACCGCCTGTTTCGCAAGTCAAATCTGAAGCCCTTTGAACGTGA
CATCTCCACCGAAATTTATCAAGCTGGCAGCACCCCATGTAATGGAGTGGAAGGGTTTAACTGTTATTTT
CCCCTTCAATCATACGGATTTCAACCAACAAATGGGGTGGGCTATCAACCATATCGGGTGGTAGTCTTGA
GCTTTGAGCTGCTCCACGCACCGGCTACAGTTTGCGGACCGAAGAAAAGCACTAACCTGGTGAAGAATAA
ATGTGTGAACTTCAACTTTAATGGGCTCACCGGAACAGGGGTGCTGACAGAATCAAACAAGAAATTTCTC
CCTTTTCAACAATTTGGTAGAGACATTGCCGATACCACAGATGCCGTCCGCGATCCGCAAACACTGGAAA
TCCTCGATATAACACCCTGTAGCTTCGGCGGGGTCAGCGTGATAACTCCCGGAACGAACACATCCAACCA
AGTGGCTGTCCTGTATCAAGATGTCAACTGTACCGAAGTCCCTGTGGCGATACACGCCGACCAACTGACA
CCCACCTGGAGAGTCTACTCAACAGGTTCCAATGTCTTTCAAACTAGAGCGGGTTGTCTCATTGGCGCTG
AGCATGTCAATAATTCATACGAATGTGATATTCCTATTGGGGCAGGAATCTGTGCGTCTTATCAAACTCA
AACGAACTCACCACGGCGCGCTCGCTCAGTAGCCAGCCAGTCCATAATCGCCTATACCATGAGTCTCGGG
GCTGAGAACTCCGTGGCTTATTCAAACAATTCCATCGCAATCCCAACTAACTTTACCATTAGCGTTACCA
CGGAAATCTTGCCCGTCAGCATGACTAAGACGAGCGTAGACTGTACGATGTATATCTGTGGGGATTCCAC
CGAGTGTAGCAACCTCTTGCTTCAATACGGGTCTTTCTGTACTCAACTCAACCGAGCATTGACCGGAATT
GCGGTCGAACAAGACAAGAATACCCAAGAGGTGTTCGCACAAGTAAAGCAAATATACAAAACGCCGCCAA
TCAAAGATTTTGGCGGGTTTAATTTTAGCCAAATACTGCCAGACCCATCTAAGCCTTCAAAACGCAGCTT
TATCGAGGATCTGCTGTTCAACAAAGTTACGTTGGCTGACGCGGGTTTCATTAAGCAGTATGGGGATTGT
TTGGGAGACATTGCGGCCCGCGACCTTATCTGTGCTCAAAAATTCAATGGGTTGACAGTTCTGCCCCCTC
TGCTCACTGATGAGATGATTGCACAGTATACATCAGCATTGTTGGCAGGAACCATTACATCCGGCTGGAC
TTTTGGCGCGGGTGCGGCCCTTCAAATACCTTTCGCTATGCAAATGGCTTACAGATTCAATGGGATTGGT
GTCACGCAAAATGTATTGTATGAAAATCAGAAGCTGATCGCTAATCAATTTAACAGCGCGATTGGCAAGA
TCCAAGATTCACTGTCAAGCACAGCGTCCGCCCTCGGCAAACTCCAAGATGTTGTGAATCAAAACGCCCA
GGCCCTGAATACCCTCGTGAAGCAACTGAGTTCTAACTTCGGCGCAATCTCCAGCGTCCTCAACGACATA
TTGTCCAGACTTGATAAGGTGGAAGCCGAGGTGCAAATTGATCGGCTCATCACAGGCAGGCTCCAGTCAC
TCCAAACTTATGTGACACAACAGTTGATCCGGGCTGCTGAGATACGAGCAAGCGCCAACCTGGCCGCCAC
TAAAATGTCAGAGTGCGTGCTCGGGCAGTCCAAACGGGTTGACTTTTGTGGCAAGGGCTATCACTTGATG
TCCTTCCCCCAATCCGCCCCACATGGAGTGGTCTTTCTCCACGTCACTTATGTCCCTGCTCAAGAGAAGA
ACTTTACGACAGCTCCAGCAATCTGTCACGATGGCAAAGCGCACTTTCCCAGGGAAGGCGTTTTCGTCAG
TAATGGCACGCATTGGTTTGTGACCCAAAGGAATTTCTATGAACCCCAAATCATAACCACTGACAATACA
TTTGTCTCAGGCAACTGTGATGTGGTCATTGGGATCGTGAACAACACGGTATATGATCCCCTGCAACCCG
AGTTGGATAGCTTCAAAGAGGAATTGGATAAATACTTTAAGAATCATACTTCACCCGATGTTGATCTCGG
GGACATATCAGGAATAAATGCAAGTGTCGTCAACATTCAGAAAGAGATTGATCGCCTTAATGAGGTCGCC
AAGAACTTGAATGAATCTTTGATCGACTTGCAAGAACTGGGCAAATACGAACAATATATTAAATGGCCCT
GGTACATTTGGTTGGGCTTTATCGCCGGACTTATAGCTATCGTTATGGTCACAATTATGTTGTGCTGTAT
GACTAGCTGTTGTTCCTGCTTGAAAGGATGTTGCAGTTGCGGATCTTGTTGTAAATAAAGGATCCTCTAG
AAGTTGTCTCCTCCTGCACTGACTGACTGATACAATCGATTTCTGGATCCGCAGGCCTAATCAACCTCTG
GATTACAAAATTTGTGAAAGATTGACTGGTATTCTTAACTATGTTGCTCCTTTTACGCTATGTGGATACG
CTGCTTTAATGCCTTTGTATCATGCTATTGCTTCCCGTATGGCTTTCATTTTCTCCTCCTTGTATAAATC
CTGGTTGCTGTCTCTTTATGAGGAGTTGTGGCCCGTTGTCAGGCAACGTGGCGTGGTGTGCACTGTGTTT
GCTGACGCAACCCCCACTGGTTGGGGCATTGCCACCACCTGTCAGCTCCTTTCCGGGACTTTCGCTTTCC
CCCTCCCTATTGCCACGGCGGAACTCATCGCCGCCTGCCTTGCCCGCTGCTGGACAGGGGCTCGGCTGTT
GGGCACTGACAATTCCGTGGTGTTGTCGGGGAAGCTGACGTCCTTTCCATGGCTGCTCGCCTGTGTTGCC
ACCTGGATTCTGCGCGGGACGTCCTTCTGCTACGTCCCTTCGGCCCTCAATCCAGCGGACCTTCCTTCCC
GCGGCCTGCTGCCGGCTCTGCGGCCTCTTCCGCGTCTTCGCCTTCGCCCTCAGACGAGTCGGATCTCCCT
TTGGGCCGCCTCCCCGCCTGTCTAGCTTGACTGACTGAGATACAGCGTACCTTCAGCTCACAGACATGAT
AAGATACATTGATGAGTTTGGACAAACCACAACTAGAATGCAGTGAAAAAAATGCTTTATTTGTGAAATT
TGTGATGCTATTGCTTTATTTGTAACCATTATAAGCTGCAATAAACAAGTTAACAACAACAATTGCATTC
ATTTTATGTTTCAGGTTCAGGGGGAGGTGTGGGAGGTTTTTTAAAGCAAGTAAAACCTCTACAAATGTGG
TATTGGCCCATCTCTATCGGTATCGTAGCATAACCCCTTGGGGCCTCTAAACGGGTCTTGAGGGGTTTTT
TGTGCCCCTCGGGCCGGATTGCTATCTACCGGCATTGGCGCAGAAAAAAATGCCTGATGCGACGCTGCGC
GTCTTATACTCCCACATATGCCAGATTCAGCAACGGATACGGCTTCCCCAACTTGCCCACTTCCATACGT
GTCCTCCTTACCAGAAATTTATCCTTAAGGTCGTCAGCTATCCTGCAGGCGATCTCTCGATTTCGATCAA
GACATTCCTTTAATGGTCTTTTCTGGACACCACTAGGGGTCAGAAGTAGTTCATCAAACTTTCTTCCCTC
CCTAATCTCATTGGTTACCTTGGGCTATCGAAACTTAATTAAGCGATCTGCATCTCAATTAGTCAGCAAC
CATAGTCCCGCCCCTAACTCCGCCCATCCCGCCCCTAACTCCGCCCAGTTCCGCCCATTCTCCGCCCCAT
CGCTGACTAATTTTTTTTATTTATGCAGAGGCCGAGGCCGCCTCGGCCTCTGAGCTATTCCAGAAGTAGT
GAGGAGGCTTTTTTGGAGGCCTAGGCTTTTGCAAAGGAGGTAGCCAACATGATTGAACAAGATGGATTGC
ACGCAGGTTCTCCCGCCGCTTGGGTGGAGAGGCTATTCGGCTATGACTGGGCACAACAGACAATCGGCTG
CTCTGATGCCGCCGTGTTCCGGCTGTCAGCGCAGGGGCGCCCGGTTCTTTTTGTCAAGACCGACCTGTCC
GGTGCCCTGAATGAACTCCAGGACGAGGCAGCGCGGCTATCGTGGCTGGCCACGACGGGCGTTCCTTGCG
CAGCTGTGCTCGACGTTGTCACTGAAGCGGGAAGGGACTGGCTGCTATTGGGCGAAGTGCCGGGGCAGGA
TCTCCTGTCATCTCACCTTGCTCCTGCCGAGAAAGTATCCATCATGGCTGATGCAATGCGGCGGCTGCAT
ACGCTTGATCCGGCTACCTGCCCATTCGACCACCAAGCGAAACATCGCATCGAGCGAGCACGTACTCGGA
TGGAAGCCGGTCTTGTCGATCAGGATGATCTGGACGAAGAGCATCAGGGGCTCGCGCCAGCCGAACTGTT
CGCCAGGCTCAAGGCGCGGATGCCCGACGGCGAGGATCTCGTCGTGACCCACGGCGATGCCTGCTTGCCG
AATATCATGGTGGAAAATGGCCGCTTTTCTGGATTCATCGACTGTGGCCGGCTGGGTGTGGCGGACCGCT
ATCAGGACATAGCGTTGGCTACCCGTGATATTGCTGAAGAGCTTGGCGGCGAATGGGCTGACCGCTTCCT
CGTGCTTTACGGTATCGCCGCTCCCGATTCGCAGCGCATCGCCTTCTATCGCCTTCTTGACGAGTTCTTC
TAGTATGTAAGCCCTGTGCCTTCTAGTTGCCAGCCATCTGTTGTTTGCCCCTCCCCCGTGCCTTCCTTGA
CCCTGGAAGGTGCCACTCCCACTGTCCTTTCCTAATAAAATGAGGAAATTGCATCGCATTGTCTGAGTAG
GTGTCATTCTATTCTGGGGGGTGGGGTGGGGCAGGACAGCAAGGGGGAGGATTGGGAAGACAATAGCAGG
CATGCTGGGGATGCGGTGGGCTCTATGGTTAATTAACCAGTCAAGTCAGCTACTTGGCGAGATCGACTTG
TCTGGGTTTCGACTACGCTCAGAATTGCGTCAGTCAAGTTCGATCTGGTCCTTGCTATTGCACCCGTTCT
CCGATTACGAGTTTCATTTAAATCATGTGAGCAAAAGGCCAGCAAAAGGCCAGGAACCGTAAAAAGGCCG
CGTTGCTGGCGTTTTTCCATAGGCTCCGCCCCCCTGACGAGCATCACAAAAATCGACGCTCAAGTCAGAG
GTGGCGAAACCCGACAGGACTATAAAGATACCAGGCGTTTCCCCCTGGAAGCTCCCTCGTGCGCTCTCCT
GTTCCGACCCTGCCGCTTACCGGATACCTGTCCGCCTTTCTCCCTTCGGGAAGCGTGGCGCTTTCTCATA
GCTCACGCTGTAGGTATCTCAGTTCGGTGTAGGTCGTTCGCTCCAAGCTGGGCTGTGTGCACGAACCCCC
CGTTCAGCCCGACCGCTGCGCCTTATCCGGTAACTATCGTCTTGAGTCCAACCCGGTAAGACACGACTTA
TCGCCACTGGCAGCAGCCACTGGTAACAGGATTAGCAGAGCGAGGTATGTAGGCGGTGCTACAGAGTTCT
TGAAGTGGTGGCCTAACTACGGCTACACTAGAAGAACAGTATTTGGTATCTGCGCTCTGCTGAAGCCAGT
TACCTTCGGAAAAAGAGTTGGTAGCTCTTGATCCGGCAAACAAACCACCGCTGGTAGCGGTGGTTTTTTT
GTTTGCAAGCAGCAGATTACGCGCAGAAAAAAAGGATCTCAAGAAGATCCTTTGATCTTTTCTACGGGGT
CTGACGCTCAGTGGAACGAAAACTCACGTTAAGGGATTTTGGTCATGAGATTATCAAAAAGGATCTTCAC
CTAGATCCTTTTAAATTAAAAATGAAGTTTTAAATCAATCTAAAGTATATATGAGTAAACTTGGTCTGAC
AGTTACCAATGCTTAATCAGTGAGGCACCTATCTCAGCGATCTGTCTATTTCGTTCATCCATAGTTGCAT
TTAAATTTCCGAACTCTCCAAGGCCCTCGTCGGAAAATCTTCAAACCTTTCGTCCGATCCATCTTGCAGG
CTACCTCTCGAACGAACTATCGCAAGTCTCTTGGCCGGCCTTGCGCCTTGGCTATTGCTTGGCAGCGCCT
ATCGCCAGGTATTACTCCAATCCCGAATATCCGAGATCGGGATCACCCGAGAGAAGTTCAACCTACATCC
TCAATCCCGATCTATCCGAGATCCGAGGAATATCGAAATCGGGGCGCGCCTGGTGTACCGAGAACGATCC
TCTCAGTGCGAGTCTCGACGATCCATATCGTTGCTTGGCAGTCAGCCAGTCGGAATCCAGCTTGGGACCC
AGGAAGTCCAATCGTCAGATATTGTACTCAAGCCTGGTCACGGCAGCGTACCGATCTGTTTAAACCTAGA
TATTGATAGTCTGATCGGTCAACGTATAATCGAGTCCTAGCTTTTGCAAACATCTATCAAGAGACAGGAT
CAGCAGGAGGCTTTCGCATGAGTATTCAACATTTCCGTGTCGCCCTTATTCCCTTTTTTGCGGCATTTTG
CCTTCCTGTTTTTGCTCACCCAGAAACGCTGGTGAAAGTAAAAGATGCTGAAGATCAGTTGGGTGCGCGA
GTGGGTTACATCGAACTGGATCTCAACAGCGGTAAGATCCTTGAGAGTTTTCGCCCCGAAGAACGCTTTC
CAATGATGAGCACTTTTAAAGTTCTGCTATGTGGCGCGGTATTATCCCGTATTGACGCCGGGCAAGAGCA
ACTCGGTCGCCGCATACACTATTCTCAGAATGACTTGGTTGAGTATTCACCAGTCACAGAAAAGCATCTT
ACGGATGGCATGACAGTAAGAGAATTATGCAGTGCTGCCATAACCATGAGTGATAACACTGCGGCCAACT
TACTTCTGACAACGATTGGAGGACCGAAGGAGCTAACCGCTTTTTTGCACAACATGGGGGATCATGTAAC
TCGCCTTGATCGTTGGGAACCGGAGCTGAATGAAGCCATACCAAACGACGAGCGTGACACCACGATGCCT
GTAGCAATGGCAACAACCTTGCGTAAACTATTAACTGGCGAACTACTTACTCTAGCTTCCCGGCAACAGT
TGATAGACTGGATGGAGGCGGATAAAGTTGCAGGACCACTTCTGCGCTCGGCCCTTCCGGCTGGCTGGTT
TATTGCTGATAAATCTGGAGCCGGTGAGCGTGGGTCTCGCGGTATCATTGCAGCACTGGGGCCAGATGGT
AAGCCCTCCCGTATCGTAGTTATCTACACGACGGGGAGTCAGGCAACTATGGATGAACGAAATAGACAGA
TCGCTGAGATAGGTGCCTCACTGATTAAGCATTGGTAACCGATTCTAGGTGCATTGGCGCAGAAAAAAAT
GCCTGATGCGACGCTGCGCGTCTTATACTCCCACATATGCCAGATTCAGCAACGGATACGGCTTCCCCAA
CTTGCCCACTTCCATACGTGTCCTCCTTACCAGAAATTTATCCTTAAGATCCCGAATCGTTTAAACTCGA
CTCTGGCTCTATCGAATCTCCGTCGTTTCGAGCTTACGCGAACAGCCGTGGCGCTCATTTGCTCGTCGGG
CATCGAATCTCGTCAGCTATCGTCAGCTTACCTTTTTGGCAGCGATCGCGGCTCCCGACATCTTGGACCA
TTAGCTCCACAGGTATCTTCTTCCCTCTAGTGGTCATAACAGCAGCTTCAGCTACCTCTCAATTCAAAAA
ACCCCTCAAGACCCGTTTAGAGGCCCCAAGGGGTTATGCTATCAATCGTTGCGTTACACACACAAAAAAC
CAACACACATCCATCTTCGATGGATAGCGATTTTATTATCTAACTGCTGATCGAGTGTAGCCAGATCTAG
TAATCAATTACGGGGTCATTAGTTCATAGCCCATATATGGAGTTCCGCGTTACATAACTTACGGTAAATG
GCCCGCCTGGCTGACCGCCCAACGACCCCCGCCCATTGACGTCAATAATGACGTATGTTCCCATAGTAAC
GCCAATAGGGACTTTCCATTGACGTCAATGGGTGGAGTATTTACGGTAAACTGCCCACTTGGCAGTACAT
CAAGTGTATCATATGCCAAGTACGCCCCCTATTGACGTCAATGACGGTAAATGGCCCGCCTGGCATTATG
CCCAGTACATGACCTTATGGGACTTTCCTACTTGGCAGTACATCTACGTATTAGTCATCGCTATTACCAT
GCTGATGCGGTTTTGGCAGTACATCAATGGGCGTGGATAGCGGTTTGACTCACGGGGATTTCCAAGTCTC
CACCCCATTGACGTCAATGGGAGTTTGTTTTGGCACCAAAATCAACGGGACTTTCCAAAATGTCGTAACA
ACTCCGCCCCATTGACGCAAATGGGCGGTAGGCGTGTACGGTGGGAGGTCTATATAAGCAGAGCTGGTTT
AGTGAACCGTCAGATCGCCTGGAGACGCCATCCACGCTGTTTTGACCTCCATAGAAGACACCGGGACCGA
TCCAGCCTCCCCTCGAAGCTTACATGTGGTACCGAGCTCGGATCCTGAGAACTTCAGGGTGAGTCTATGG
GACCCTTGATGTTTTCTTTCCCCTTCTTTTCTATGGTTAAGTTCATGTCATAGGAAGGGGAGAAGTAACA
GGGTACACATATTGACCAAATCAGGGTAATTTTGCATTTGTAATTTTAAAAAATGCTTTCTTCTTTTAAT
ATACTTTTTTGTTTATCTTATTTCTAATACTTTCCCTAATCTCTTTCTTTCAGGGCAATAATGATACAAT
GTATCATGCCTCTTTGCACCATTCTAAAGAATAACAGTGATAATTTCTGGGTTAAGGCAATAGCAATATT
TCTGCATATAAATATTTCTGCATATAAATTGTAACTGATGTAAGAGGTTTCATATTGCTAATAGCAGCTA
CAATCCAGCTACCATTCTGCTTTTATTTTATGGTTGGGATAAGGCTGGATTATTCTGAGTCCAAGCTAGG
CCCTTTTGCTAATCATGTTCATACCTCTTATCTTCCTCCCACAGCTCCTGGGCAACGTGCTGGTCTGTGT
GCTGGCCCATCACTTTGGCAAAGGCGGCCGCC
Features (pLannotate 1.2.2; 21 found; start..end, strand, type, name):
      1..3765    +  CDS            S: SPIKE_SARS2 - Experimental evidence at protein level: Swiss-Prot protein existence level 1. [Spike glycoprotein]: May down-regulate host tetherin (BST2) by lysosomal degradation, thereby counteracting its antiviral activity. From Severe acute respiratory syndrome coronavirus 2 (2019-nCoV) (SARS-CoV-2).
   3839..4427    +  misc_feature   WPRE: woodchuck hepatitis virus posttranscriptional regulatory element
   4480..4601    -  polyA_signal   SV40 poly(A) signal: SV40 polyadenylation signal
   4624..4693    -  CDS            large T antigen (fragment): large T antigen from SV40 (simian virus 40)
   4716..4762    +  terminator     T7 terminator: transcription terminator for bacteriophage T7 RNA polymerase
   4792..4928    +  terminator     rrnG terminator: transcription terminator from the E. coli ribosomal RNA rrnG operon (Albrechtsen et al., 1991)
   4973..5044    +  misc_feature   3' β-globin insulator: insulator downstream of the human β-globin locus (Farrell et al., 2002)
   5089..5285    +  promoter       SV40 promoter: SV40 early promoter
   5299..6090    +  CDS            neo: KKA2_KLEPN - Also known as kan, nptII. Experimental evidence at protein level: Swiss-Prot protein existence level 1. Resistance to kanamycin, neomycin, paromomycin, ribostamycin, butirosin and gentamicin B. From Klebsiella pneumoniae.
   6104..6328    +  polyA_signal   bGH poly(A) signal: bovine growth hormone polyadenylation signal
   6524..7112    -  rep_origin     ori: high-copy-number ColE1/pMB1/pBR322/pUC origin of replication
   7284..7348    -  CDS            bla(M) (fragment): β-lactamase lacking the signal sequence; bla(M); allows cytosolic expression of β-lactamase
   7858..8718    +  CDS            AmpR: β-lactamase; bla; confers resistance to ampicillin, carbenicillin, and related antibiotics
   8731..8867    +  terminator     rrnG terminator: transcription terminator from the E. coli ribosomal RNA rrnG operon (Albrechtsen et al., 1991)
   9019..9090    +  misc_feature   5' β-globin insulator: insulator upstream of the human β-globin locus (Farrell et al., 2002)
   9095..9141    -  terminator     T7 terminator: transcription terminator for bacteriophage T7 RNA polymerase
   9159..9207    -  polyA_signal   poly(A) signal: synthetic polyadenylation signal
   9288..9591    +  enhancer       CMV enhancer: human cytomegalovirus immediate early enhancer
   9664..9681    -  promoter       CMV promoter (fragment): human cytomegalovirus (CMV) immediate early promoter
   9744..9795    +  promoter       CMVd2 promoter: truncated human cytomegalovirus (CMV) immediate early promoter that yields moderately reduced expression relative to the full-length promoter
   9929..10404   +  intron         β-globin intron: internally truncated intron from human β-globin
