[The description below was written by a language model from this plasmid's Addgene catalogue record and pLannotate feature annotations shown in this document.]
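Description:
pTwist-SARS-CoV-2 Spike-deltaC18 S13I (ATC) is a mammalian expression plasmid of about 10.5 kb built on the Twist pTwist-CMV-BetaGlobin-WPRE-Neo backbone. It encodes the SARS-CoV-2 spike glycoprotein carrying the S13I substitution and is intended for pseudovirus production. The name indicates a deltaC18 form, meaning removal of the last 18 residues of the cytoplasmic tail, a truncation commonly used to improve spike incorporation into pseudotyped particles. The annotated spike reading frame of 3,765 nt is consistent with a slightly shortened protein. "ATC" presumably refers to the codon used for the isoleucine, though the record does not explain it.

The catalogue lists the promoter as CAG, but the feature table shows a CMV enhancer with CMV promoter fragments followed by a truncated human β-globin intron upstream of the spike ORF. This matches the backbone name rather than a chicken β-actin hybrid promoter, so the discrepancy should be noted. Downstream, a WPRE enhances transcript stability and expression. An SV40 polyadenylation signal is also annotated after the WPRE, though on the reverse strand. The expression unit is flanked by β-globin insulator elements and by bacterial and T7 terminators that isolate it from neighbouring transcription.

A separate SV40 early promoter–neo–bGH poly(A) cassette allows G418 selection in mammalian cells. In E. coli the plasmid replicates from a high-copy ColE1/pUC-type origin and is selected with ampicillin through AmpR. The plasmid is typically co-transfected with packaging and reporter constructs to make spike-pseudotyped particles. According to the associated study, these are used to assess how spike mutations affect escape from vaccine-induced neutralizing antibodies.
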