Addgene plasmid #212366: pTwist-SARS-CoV-2 Spike-deltaC18 S13I (ATC)
Purpose: Encodes SARS-CoV-2 spike S13I for pseudovirus production
Depositing lab: Alejandro Balazs. Depositing organization: Massachusetts General Hospital. Publication: Ongoing evolution of SARS-CoV-2 drives escape from mRNA vaccine-induced humoral immunity. Roederer AL, Cao Y, Denis KS, Sheehan ML, Li CJ, Lam EC, Gregory DJ, Poznansky MC, Iafrate AJ, Canaday DH, Gravenstein S, Garcia-Beltran WF, Balazs AB. medRxiv [Preprint]. 2024 Mar 7:2024.03.05.24303815. doi: 10.1101/2024.03.05.24303815. PubMed 38496628.
Backbone
  Vector backbone: pTwist-CMV-BetaGlobin-WPRE-Neo
  Backbone manufacturer: Twist
  Vector type: Mammalian Expression
Growth in bacteria
  Bacterial resistance: Ampicillin, 100 μg/mL
  Growth temperature: 37°C
  Growth strain: DH5alpha
  Copy number: High Copy
Gene/Insert
  Gene/Insert name: SARS-CoV-2 Spike S13I
  Species: Severe acute respiratory syndrome coronavirus 2
  Mutation: S13I
  Entrez Gene: S (a.k.a. GU280_gp02, spike glycoprotein)
  Promoter: CAG
  Cloning method: Ligation Independent Cloning
Terms and licenses: Academic/Nonprofit Terms; Industry Terms: Not Available to Industry
Depositor comments: Please visit https://www.medrxiv.org/content/10.1101/2024.03.05.24303815v1 for medRxiv preprint.
How to cite: pTwist-SARS-CoV-2 Spike-deltaC18 S13I (ATC) was a gift from Alejandro Balazs (Addgene plasmid # 212366 ; http://n2t.net/addgene:212366 ; RRID:Addgene_212366)
